Addgene plasmid #153129: Flag-FOXJ1
Purpose: Expression of Flag tagged human FOXJ1 in mammalian cells
Depositing lab: Stefan Koch. Depositing organization: Linkopings Universitet. Publication: A uniform expression library for the exploration of FOX transcription factor biology. Moparthi L, Koch S. Differentiation. 2020 Sep - Oct;115:30-36. doi: 10.1016/j.diff.2020.08.002. Epub 2020 Aug 20. PubMed 32858261.
Backbone
  Vector backbone: pCS2+ N-flag
  Backbone size w/o insert (bp): 4131
  Vector type: Mammalian Expression
Growth in bacteria
  Bacterial resistance: Ampicillin, 100 μg/mL
  Growth temperature: 37°C
  Growth strain: DH5alpha
  Copy number: High Copy
Gene/Insert
  Gene/Insert name: human FOXJ1
  Species: H. sapiens (human)
  Insert size (bp): 1269
  Entrez Gene: FOXJ1 (a.k.a. CILD43, FKHL13, HFH-4, HFH4)
  Promoter: CMV IE94
  Tag / fusion protein: Flag (N terminal on backbone)
  Cloning method: Restriction Enzyme; 5′ cloning site BamHI (not destroyed); 3′ cloning site XhoI (not destroyed)
  Sequencing primers: 5′ SP6; 3′ EBV-rev
Terms and licenses: Academic/Nonprofit Terms; Industry Terms: Not Available to Industry
How to cite: Flag-FOXJ1 was a gift from Stefan Koch (Addgene plasmid # 153129 ; http://n2t.net/addgene:153129 ; RRID:Addgene_153129)
