[The description below was written by a language model from this plasmid's Addgene catalogue record and pLannotate feature annotations shown in this document.]
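Description:
Flag-FOXJ1 is a mammalian expression plasmid built on the pCS2+ N-flag backbone and carrying the human FOXJ1 coding sequence, which encodes a forkhead-box transcription factor (also known as HFH-4 or FKHL13). The insert was cloned between BamHI and XhoI sites, both of which are retained, placing it downstream of a backbone-encoded FLAG epitope so that the protein is produced with an N-terminal Flag tag. Transcription in mammalian cells is driven by the simian cytomegalovirus IE94 enhancer/promoter, a strong constitutive element. On the circular map this promoter runs to the end of the numbered sequence and so lies directly upstream of the tag and open reading frame. An SV40 polyadenylation signal follows the insert to terminate and stabilise the transcript.

As is typical of pCS2-type vectors, an SP6 promoter lies between the CMV IE94 promoter and the coding region. It could in principle allow in vitro synthesis of sense RNA, and it also provides a sequencing primer site. T7 (partial) and T3 promoters sit in the opposite orientation on the far side of the insert. The plasmid is propagated in E. coli through a high-copy ColE1/pUC-type origin with ampicillin selection from the β-lactamase gene. An f1 origin and remnants of the lac promoter/operator, lacI and lacZα are leftovers from the parental cloning vector and play no part in expression.

The record describes no mammalian selection marker, which fits use by transient transfection. The plasmid belongs to a uniform expression library of FOX family transcription factors, where the shared backbone and tag allow family members to be detected and compared under equivalent conditions.
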