Features (pLannotate 1.2.2; 16 found; start..end, strand, type, name):
     35..53      +  promoter       SP6 promoter: promoter for bacteriophage SP6 RNA polymerase
     94..110     +  CDS            FLAG (fragment): FLAG® epitope tag, followed by an enterokinase cleavage site
    124..1383    +  CDS            FOXJ1: FOXJ1_HUMAN - Also known as FKHL13 From Homo sapiens (Human).
   1408..1425    -  promoter       T7 promoter (fragment): promoter for bacteriophage T7 RNA polymerase
   1430..1564    -  polyA_signal   SV40 poly(A) signal: SV40 polyadenylation signal
   1677..1695    -  promoter       T3 promoter: promoter for bacteriophage T3 RNA polymerase
   1740..1756    -  protein_bind   lac operator: The lac repressor binds to the lac operator to inhibit transcription in E. coli. This inhibition can be relieved by adding lactose or isopropyl-β-D-thiogalactopyranoside (IPTG). lac repressor encoded by lacI
   1764..1794    -  promoter       lac promoter: promoter for the E. coli lac operon
   1809..1830    -  protein_bind   CAP binding site: CAP binding activates transcription in the presence of cAMP. E. coli catabolite activator protein
   1843..1935    -  CDS            lacI (fragment): lac repressor; lacI; The lac repressor binds to the lac operator to inhibit transcription in E. coli. This inhibition can be relieved by adding lactose or isopropyl-β-D-thiogalactopyranoside (IPTG).
   2118..2706    -  rep_origin     ori: high-copy-number ColE1/pMB1/pBR322/pUC origin of replication
   2877..3737    -  CDS            AmpR: β-lactamase; bla; confers resistance to ampicillin, carbenicillin, and related antibiotics
   3738..3842    -  promoter       AmpR promoter: bla
   3895..4323    -  rep_origin     f1 ori (sequence partly withheld): f1 bacteriophage origin of replication; arrow indicates direction of (+) strand synthesis
   4328..4394    -  CDS            lacZα (fragment): LacZα fragment of β-galactosidase; lacZ fragment
   4401..5378    +  promoter       CMV IE94 promoter: enhancer/promoter region of simian cytomegalovirus major immediate early transcription unit IE94
>Addgene plasmid #153129 | Flag-FOXJ1 | addgene full sequence | sequence record 299377 | Addgene NGS Result
CGCCATTCTGCCTGGGGACGTCGGAGCAAGCTTGATTTAGGTGACACTATAGAATACAAGCTACTTGTTC
TTTTTGCAGGATCAGCCACCATGGATTACAAGGACGACGACGATAAGGGATCCGCGGAGAGCTGGCTGCG
CCTCTCGGGAGCCGGGCCGGCGGAGGAGGCCGGGCCGGAGGGCGGCCTGGAGGAGCCCGACGCCCTGGAT
GACAGCCTGACCAGCCTGCAGTGGCTGCAGGAATTCTCCATTCTCAACGCCAAGGCCCCCGCCCTGCCCC
CGGGGGGCACCGACCCCCACGGCTACCACCAGGTGCCAGGTTCAGCGGCGCCCGGGTCCCCCCTGGCGGC
CGACCCCGCCTGCCTGGGGCAGCCACACACGCCGGGCAAGCCCACGTCGTCGTGCACGTCGCGGAGCGCG
CCCCCGGGGCTGCAGGCCCCACCCCCCGACGACGTGGACTACGCCACCAATCCGCACGTGAAGCCTCCCT
ACTCGTATGCCACGCTCATCTGCATGGCCATGCAGGCCAGCAAGGCCACCAAGATCACCCTGTCGGCCAT
CTACAAGTGGATCACGGACAACTTCTGCTACTTCCGCCACGCAGATCCCACCTGGCAGAATTCAATCCGC
CACAACCTGTCTCTGAACAAGTGCTTCATCAAAGTGCCTCGGGAGAAGGACGAACCAGGCAAGGGGGGCT
TCTGGCGCATTGACCCCCAGTACGCGGAGCGGCTACTGAGCGGCGCTTTCAAGAAGCGGCGACTGCCCCC
TGTCCACATCCACCCAGCCTTTGCCCGCCAGGCCGCGCAGGAGCCCAGCGCTGTCCCCCGGGCCGGGCCG
CTGACGGTGAATACCGAGGCCCAGCAGCTGCTGCGGGAGTTCGAGGAGGCCACCGGGGAGGCGGGCTGGG
GTGCAGGCGAGGGCAGGCTGGGGCATAAGCGCAAACAGCCGCTGCCCAAGCGGGTGGCCAAGGTCCCGCG
GCCCCCCAGCACCCTGCTGCCCACCCCGGAGGAGCAGGGTGAGCTGGAACCCCTCAAAGGCAACTTTGAC
TGGGAGGCCATCTTCGACGCCGGCACTCTGGGCGGGGAGCTGGGTGCACTGGAGGCCCTGGAGCTGAGCC
CGCCTCTGAGCCCCGCCTCACACGTGGACGTGGACCTCACCATCCACGGCCGCCACATCGACTGCCCTGC
CACCTGGGGGCCTTCGGTGGAGCAGGCTGCCGACAGCCTGGACTTCGATGAGACCTTCCTGGCCACATCC
TTCCTGCAGCACCCCTGGGACGAGAGCGGCAGTGGCTGCCTGCCCCCGGAGCCCCTCTTTGAGGCTGGGG
ATGCCACCCTGGCCTCCGACCTGCAGGACTGGGCCAGCGTGGGGGCCTTCTTGTAAGAGGCCCTCGAGCC
TCTAGAACTATAGTGAGTCGTATTACGTAGATCCAGACATGATAAGATACATTGATGAGTTTGGACAAAC
CACAACTAGAATGCAGTGAAAAAAATGCTTTATTTGTGAAATTTGTGATGCTATTGCTTTATTTGTAACC
ATTATAAGCTGCAATAAACAAGTTAACAACAACAATTGCATTCATTTTATGTTTCAGGTTCAGGGGGAGG
TGTGGGAGGTTTTTTAATTCGCGGCCGCGGCGCCAATGCATTGGGCCCGGTACCCAGCTTTTGTTCCCTT
TAGTGAGGGTTAATTGCGCGCTTGGCGTAATCATGGTCATAGCTGTTTCCTGTGTGAAATTGTTATCCGC
TCACAATTCCACACAACATACGAGCCGGGAGCATAAAGTGTAAAGCCTGGGGTGCCTAATGAGTGAGCTA
ACTCACATTAATTGCGTTGCGCTCACTGCCCGCTTTCCAGTCGGGAAACCTGTCGTGCCAGCTGCATTAA
TGAATCGGCCAACGCGCGGGGAGAGGCGGTTTGCGTATTGGGCGCTCTTCCGCTTCCTCGCTCACTGACT
CGCTGCGCTCGGTCGTTCGGCTGCGGCGAGCGGTATCAGCTCACTCAAAGGCGGTAATACGGTTATCCAC
AGAATCAGGGGATAACGCAGGAAAGAACATGTGAGCAAAAGGCCAGCAAAAGGCCAGGAACCGTAAAAAG
GCCGCGTTGCTGGCGTTTTTCCATAGGCTCCGCCCCCCTGACGAGCATCACAAAAATCGACGCTCAAGTC
AGAGGTGGCGAAACCCGACAGGACTATAAAGATACCAGGCGTTTCCCCCTGGAAGCTCCCTCGTGCGCTC
TCCTGTTCCGACCCTGCCGCTTACCGGATACCTGTCCGCCTTTCTCCCTTCGGGAAGCGTGGCGCTTTCT
CATAGCTCACGCTGTAGGTATCTCAGTTCGGTGTAGGTCGTTCGCTCCAAGCTGGGCTGTGTGCACGAAC
CCCCCGTTCAGCCCGACCGCTGCGCCTTATCCGGTAACTATCGTCTTGAGTCCAACCCGGTAAGACACGA
CTTATCGCCACTGGCAGCAGCCACTGGTAACAGGATTAGCAGAGCGAGGTATGTAGGCGGTGCTACAGAG
TTCTTGAAGTGGTGGCCTAACTACGGCTACACTAGAAGAACAGTATTTGGTATCTGCGCTCTGCTGAAGC
CAGTTACCTTCGGAAAAAGAGTTGGTAGCTCTTGATCCGGCAAACAAACCACCGCTGGTAGCGGTGGTTT
TTTTGTTTGCAAGCAGCAGATTACGCGCAGAAAAAAAGGATCTCAAGAAGATCCTTTGATCTTTTCTACG
GGGTCTGACGCTCAGTGGAACGAAAACTCACGTTAAGGGATTTTGGTCATGAGATTATCAAAAAGGATCT
TCACCTAGATCCTTTTAAATTAAAAATGAAGTTTTAAATCAATCTAAAGTATATATGAGTAAACTTGGTC
TGACAGTTACCAATGCTTAATCAGTGAGGCACCTATCTCAGCGATCTGTCTATTTCGTTCATCCATAGTT
GCCTGACTCCCCGTCGTGTAGATAACTACGATACGGGAGGGCTTACCATCTGGCCCCAGTGCTGCAATGA
TACCGCGAGACCCACGCTCACCGGCTCCAGATTTATCAGCAATAAACCAGCCAGCCGGAAGGGCCGAGCG
CAGAAGTGGTCCTGCAACTTTATCCGCCTCCATCCAGTCTATTAATTGTTGCCGGGAAGCTAGAGTAAGT
AGTTCGCCAGTTAATAGTTTGCGCAACGTTGTTGCCATTGCTACAGGCATCGTGGTGTCACGCTCGTCGT
TTGGTATGGCTTCATTCAGCTCCGGTTCCCAACGATCAAGGCGAGTTACATGATCCCCCATGTTGTGCAA
AAAAGCGGTTAGCTCCTTCGGTCCTCCGATCGTTGTCAGAAGTAAGTTGGCCGCAGTGTTATCACTCATG
GTTATGGCAGCACTGCATAATTCTCTTACTGTCATGCCATCCGTAAGATGCTTTTCTGTGACTGGTGAGT
ACTCAACCAAGTCATTCTGAGAATAGTGTATGCGGCGACCGAGTTGCTCTTGCCCGGCGTCAATACGGGA
TAATACCGCGCCACATAGCAGAACTTTAAAAGTGCTCATCATTGGAAAACGTTCTTCGGGGCGAAAACTC
TCAAGGATCTTACCGCTGTTGAGATCCAGTTCGATGTAACCCACTCGTGCACCCAACTGATCTTCAGCAT
CTTTTACTTTCACCAGCGTTTCTGGGTGAGCAAAAACAGGAAGGCAAAATGCCGCAAAAAAGGGAATAAG
GGCGACACGGAAATGTTGAATACTCATACTCTTCCTTTTTCAATATTATTGAAGCATTTATCAGGGTTAT
TGTCTCATGAGCGGATACATATTTGAATGTATTTAGAAAAATAAACAAATAGGGGTTCCGCGCACATTTC
CCCGAAAAGTGCCACCTAAATTGTAAGCGTTAATATTTTGTTAAAATTCGCGTTAAATTTTTGTTAAATC
AGCTCATTTTTTAACCAATAGGCCGAAATCGGCAAAATCCCTTATAAATCAAAAGAATAGACCGAGATAG
GGT
[37 nt withheld, positions 3994-4030]
AAAGAACGTGGACTCCAACGTCAAAGG
[49 nt withheld, positions 4058-4106]
T
[91 nt withheld, positions 4108-4198]
G
[124 nt withheld, positions 4200-4323]
CCCATTCGCCATTCAGGCTGCGCAACTGTTGGGAAGGGCGATCGGTGCGGGCCTCTTCGCTATTACGCCA
GTCGACCGCCAATTCAATATGGCGTATATGGACTCATGCCAATTCAATATGGTGGATCTGGACCTGTGCC
AATTCAATATGGCGTATATGGACTCGTGCCAATTCAATATGGTGGATCTGGACCCCAGCCAATTCAATAT
GGCGGACTTGGCACCATGCCAATTCAATATGGCGGACCTGGCACTGTGCCAACTGGGGAGGGGTCTACTT
GGCACGGTGCCAAGTTTGAGGAGGGGTCTTGGCCCTGTGCCAAGTCCGCCATATTGAATTGGCATGGTGC
CAATAATGGCGGCCATATTGGCTATATGCCAGGATCAATATATAGGCAATATCCAATATGGCCCTATGCC
AATATGGCTATTGGCCAGGTTCAATACTATGTATTGGCCCTATGCCATATAGTATTCCATATATGGGTTT
TCCTATTGACGTAGATAGCCCCTCCCAATGGGCGGTCCCATATACCATATATGGGGCTTCCTAATACCGC
CCATAGCCACTCCCCCATTGACGTCAATGGTCTCTATATATGGTCTTTCCTATTGACGTCATATGGGCGG
TCCTATTGACGTATATGGCGCCTCCCCCATTGACGTCAATTACGGTAAATGGCCCGCCTGGCTCAATGCC
CATTGACGTCAATAGGACCACCCACCATTGACGTCAATGGGATGGCTCATTGCCCATTCATATCCGTTCT
CACGCCCCCTATTGACGTCAATGACGGTAAATGGCCCACTTGGCAGTACATCAATATCTATTAATAGTAA
CTTGGCAAGTACATTACTATTGGAAGTACGCCAGGGTACATTGGCAGTACTCCCATTGACGTCAATGGCG
GTAAATGGCCCGCGATGGCTGCCAAGTACATCCCCATTGACGTCAATGGGGAGGGGCAATGACGCAAATG
GGCGTTCCATTGACGTAAATGGGCGGTAGGCGTGCCTAATGGGAGGTCTATATAAGCAATGCTCGTTTAG
GGAAC
