>Addgene plasmid #153129 | Flag-FOXJ1 | depositor partial sequence | sequence record 296318 | hFOXJ1 gene sequence
ATGGCGGAGAGCTGGCTGCGCCTCTCGGGAGCCGGGCCGGCGGAGGAGGCCGGGCCGGAGGGCGGCCTGG
AGGAGCCCGACGCCCTGGATGACAGCCTGACCAGCCTGCAGTGGCTGCAGGAATTCTCCATTCTCAACGC
CAAGGCCCCCGCCCTGCCCCCGGGGGGCACCGACCCCCACGGCTACCACCAGGTGCCAGGTTCAGCGGCG
CCCGGGTCCCCCCTGGCGGCCGACCCCGCCTGCCTGGGGCAGCCACACACGCCGGGCAAGCCCACGTCGT
CGTGCACGTCGCGGAGCGCGCCCCCGGGGCTGCAGGCCCCACCCCCCGACGACGTGGACTACGCCACCAA
TCCGCACGTGAAGCCTCCCTACTCGTATGCCACGCTCATCTGCATGGCCATGCAGGCCAGCAAGGCCACC
AAGATCACCCTGTCGGCCATCTACAAGTGGATCACGGACAACTTCTGCTACTTCCGCCACGCAGATCCCA
CCTGGCAGAATTCAATCCGCCACAACCTGTCTCTGAACAAGTGCTTCATCAAAGTGCCTCGGGAGAAGGA
CGAACCAGGCAAGGGGGGCTTCTGGCGCATTGACCCCCAGTACGCGGAGCGGCTACTGAGCGGCGCTTTC
AAGAAGCGGCGACTGCCCCCTGTCCACATCCACCCAGCCTTTGCCCGCCAGGCCGCGCAGGAGCCCAGCG
CTGTCCCCCGGGCCGGGCCGCTGACGGTGAATACCGAGGCCCAGCAGCTGCTGCGGGAGTTCGAGGAGGC
CACCGGGGAGGCGGGCTGGGGTGCAGGCGAGGGCAGGCTGGGGCATAAGCGCAAACAGCCGCTGCCCAAG
CGGGTGGCCAAGGTCCCGCGGCCCCCCAGCACCCTGCTGCCCACCCCGGAGGAGCAGGGTGAGCTGGAAC
CCCTCAAAGGCAACTTTGACTGGGAGGCCATCTTCGACGCCGGCACTCTGGGCGGGGAGCTGGGTGCACT
GGAGGCCCTGGAGCTGAGCCCGCCTCTGAGCCCCGCCTCACACGTGGACGTGGACCTCACCATCCACGGC
CGCCACATCGACTGCCCTGCCACCTGGGGGCCTTCGGTGGAGCAGGCTGCCGACAGCCTGGACTTCGATG
AGACCTTCCTGGCCACATCCTTCCTGCAGCACCCCTGGGACGAGAGCGGCAGTGGCTGCCTGCCCCCGGA
GCCCCTCTTTGAGGCTGGGGATGCCACCCTGGCCTCCGACCTGCAGGACTGGGCCAGCGTGGGGGCCTTC
TTGTAA
